Addgene plasmid #14977: pCINeo-hFX(I154F)-HA
Depositing lab: Michael Ristow. Depositing organization: Friedrich-Schiller-Universitaet Jena. Publication: Induction of oxidative metabolism by mitochondrial frataxin inhibits cancer growth: Otto Warburg revisited. Schulz TJ, Thierbach R, Voigt A, Drewes G, Mietzner B, Steinberg P, Pfeiffer AF, Ristow M. J Biol Chem. 2006 Jan 13. 281(2):977-81. 10.1074/jbc.M511064200 PubMed 16263703.
Backbone
  Vector backbone: PCI-neo
  Backbone manufacturer: Promega
  Backbone size w/o insert (bp): 5472
  Vector type: Mammalian Expression
  Selectable markers: Neomycin (select with G418)
Growth in bacteria
  Bacterial resistance: Ampicillin, 100 μg/mL
  Growth temperature: 37°C
  Growth strain: DH5alpha
  Copy number: Unknown
Gene/Insert
  Gene/Insert name: human frataxin cDNA (alt names: hFX; FRX; frataxin)
  Species: H. sapiens (human)
  Insert size (bp): 690
  Mutation: changed isoleucine 154 to phenylalanine
  Entrez Gene: FXN (a.k.a. CyaY, FA, FARR, FRDA, X25)
  Tag / fusion protein: HA (C terminal on insert); AU1 (C terminal on insert)
  Cloning method: Restriction Enzyme; 5′ cloning site BamHI (destroyed during cloning); 3′ cloning site EcoRI (not destroyed)
  Sequencing primers: 5′ T7; 3′ EBV_rev_primer
Terms and licenses: Academic/Nonprofit Terms; Industry Terms: Not Available to Industry
How to cite: pCINeo-hFX(I154F)-HA was a gift from Michael Ristow (Addgene plasmid # 14977 ; http://n2t.net/addgene:14977 ; RRID:Addgene_14977)
