[The description below was written by a language model from this plasmid's Addgene catalogue record.]
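Description:
pCINeo-hFX(I154F)-HA is a mammalian expression plasmid built on the commercial pCI-neo backbone (about 5.5 kb without insert). It is propagated in E. coli under ampicillin selection. It also carries a neomycin resistance marker, so transfected mammalian cells can be selected with G418, for example to derive stable lines. The record does not list the regulatory elements. pCI-neo vectors generally drive the insert from the CMV immediate-early enhancer/promoter, with a chimeric intron upstream of the cloning site and an SV40 late polyadenylation signal downstream. A T7 promoter sits next to the cloning site, consistent with T7 being listed as the 5′ sequencing primer.

The payload is a roughly 690 bp human frataxin (FXN) cDNA in which isoleucine 154 is changed to phenylalanine. It was inserted by restriction cloning between a BamHI site, which was destroyed in the process, and an EcoRI site, which was retained. The record lists both HA and AU1 epitope tags at the C terminus of the protein, which allows it to be detected or immunoprecipitated with tag-specific antibodies and distinguished from endogenous frataxin. C-terminal tagging also leaves the N-terminal end free, where frataxin's mitochondrial targeting sequence lies.

Frataxin is a mitochondrial protein whose deficiency underlies Friedreich ataxia, and I154F is known as a disease-associated point mutation. The associated publication concerns frataxin-driven induction of oxidative metabolism and its effect on cancer cell growth. The construct is therefore suited to expressing the mutant form in mammalian cells, plausibly for comparison with wild-type frataxin, although the record does not state its specific experimental role.
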