>Addgene plasmid #14977 | pCINeo-hFX(I154F)-HA | depositor partial sequence | sequence record 8194 | Author sequence
GGATCCGCCGGAGCAGCATGTGGACTCTCGGGCGCCGCGCAGTAGCCGGCCTCCTGGCGTCACCCAGCCC
GGCCCAGGCCCAGACCCTCACCCGGGTCCCGCGGCCGGCAGAGTTGGCCCCACTCTGCGGCCGCCGTGGC
CTGCGCACCGACATCGATGCGACCTGCACGCCCCGCCGCGCAAGTTCGAACCAACGTGGCCTCAACCAGA
TTTGGAATGTCAAAAAGCAGAGTGTCTATTTGATGAATTTGAGGAAATCTGGAACTTTGGGCCACCCAGG
CTCTCTAGATGAGACCACCTATGAAAGACTAGCAGAGGAAACGCTGGACTCTTTAGCAGAGTTTTTTGAA
GACCTTGCAGACAAGCCATACACGTTTGAGGACTATGATGTCTCCTTTGGGAGTGGTGTCTTAACTGTCA
AACTGGGTGGAGATCTAGGAACCTATGTGATCAACAAGCAGACGCCAAACAAGCAATTCTGGCTATCTTC
TCCATCCAGTGGACCTAAGCGTTATGACTGGACTGGGAAAAACTGGGTGTACTCCCACGACGGCGTGTCC
CTCCATGAGCTGCTGGCCGCAGAGCTCACTAAAGCCTTAAAAACCAAACTGGACTTGTCTTCCTTGGCCT
ATTCCGGAAAAGATGCTTACCCTTACGACGTACCAGACTACGCAGACACGTACCGATACATCTAGAATTC
