>Addgene plasmid #14977 | pCINeo-hFX(I154F)-HA | addgene partial sequence | sequence record 21844 | 14977 with EBV-rev
CATTAACCCTCACTAAAGGGAAGCGGCCGCCCGGGTCGACTCTAGAGGTACCACGCCGCTGCAATTAATT
CTAGATGTATCGGTACGTGTCTGCGTAGTCTGGTACGTCGTAAGGGTAAGCATCTTTTCCGGAATAGGCC
AAGGAAGACAAGTCCAGTTTGGTTTTTAAGGCTTTAGTGAGCTCTGCGGCCAGCAGCTCATGGAGGGACA
CGCCGTCGTGGGAGTACACCCAGTTTTTCCCAGTCCAGTCATAACGCTTAGGTCCACTGGATGGAGAAGA
TAGCCAGAATTGCTTGTTTGGCGTCTGCTTGTTGATCACATAGGTTCCTAGATCTCCACCCAGTTTGACA
GTTAAGACACCACTCCCAAAGGAGACATCATAGTCCTCAAACGTGTATGGCTTGTCTGCAAGGTCTTCAA
AAAACTCTGCTAAAGAGTCCAGCGTTTCCTCTGCTAGTCTTTCATAGGTGGTCTCATCTAGAGAGCCTGG
GTGGCCCAAAGTTCCAGATTTCCTCAAATTCATCAAATAGACACTCTGCTTTTTGACATTCCAAATCTGG
TTGAGGCCACGTTGGTTCGAACTTGCGCGGCGGGGCGTGCAGGTCGCATCGATGTCGGTGCGCAGGCCAC
GGCGGCCGCAGAGTGGGGCCAACTCTGCCGGCCGCGGGACCCGGGTGAGGGTCTGGGCCTGGGCCGGGC
